>Addgene plasmid #64094 | MLS-mir-17-92-Mut92 | depositor partial sequence | sequence record 107225 | insert
TTGAGGTGTTAATTCTAATTATCTATTTCAAATTTAGCAGGAAAAAAGAGAACATCACCTTGTAAAACTG
AAGATTGTGACCAGTCAGAATAATGTCAAAGTGCTTACAGTGCAGGTAGTGATATGTGCATCTACTGCAG
TGAAGGCACTTGTAGCATTATGGTGACAGCTGCCTCGGGAAGCCAAGTTGGGCTTTAAAGTGCAGGGCCT
GCTGATGTTGAGTGCTTTTTGTTCTAAGGTGCATCTAGTGCAGATAGTGAAGTAGATTAGCATCTACTGC
CCTAAGTGCTCCTTCTGGCATAAGAAGTTATGTATTCATCCAATAATTCAAGCCAAGCAAGTATATAGGT
GTTTTAATAGTTTTTGTTTGCAGTCCTCTGTTAGTTTTGCATAGTTGCACTACAAGAAGAATGTAGTTGT
GCAAATCTATGCAAAACTGATGGTGGCCTGCTATTTCCTTCAAATGAATGATTTTTACTAATTTTGTGTA
CTTTTATTGTGTCGATGTAGAATCTGCCTGGTCTATCTGATGTGACAGCTTCTGTAGCACTAAAGTGCTT
ATAGTGCAGGTAGTGTTTAGTTATCTACTGCATTATGAGCACTTAAAGTACTGCTAGCTGTAGAACTCCA
GCTTCGGCCTGTCGCCCAATCAAACTGTCCTGTTACTGAACACTGTTCTATGGTTAGTTTTGCAGGTTTG
CATCCAGCTGTGTGATATTCTGCTGTGCAAATCCATGCAAAACTGACTGTGGTAGTGAAAAGTCTGTAGA
AAAGTAAGGGAAACTCAAACCCCTTTCTACACAGGTTGGGATCGGTTGCAATGCTGTGTTTCTGTATGGT
TAACATTAACATCCGGCCTGTTGAGTTTGGTGGGGATTGTGACCAGAAGATTTTGAAAATTAAATATTAC
TGAAGATTTCGACTTCCACTGTTAAATGTACAAGATACAT
