>Addgene plasmid #64094 | MLS-mir-17-92-Mut92 | addgene partial sequence | sequence record 115915 | EGFP-N 5'-CGTCGCCGTCCAGCTCGACCAG-3'
CCCTTGCTCACCATGAGCTTTTTGCAAAAGCCTAGGCCTCCAAAAAAGCCTCCTCACTACTTCTGGAATA
GCTCAGAGGCCGAGGCGGCCTCGGCCTCTGCATAAATAAAAAAAATTAGTCAGCCATGGGGCGGAGAATG
GGCGGAACTGGGCGGAGTTAGGGGCGGGATGGGCGGAGTTAGGGGCGGGACTATGGTTGCTGACTAATTG
AGATGCATGCTTTGCATACTTCTGCCTGCTGGGGAGCCTGGGGACTTTCCACACCTGGTTGCTGACTAAT
TGAGATGCATGCTTTGCATACTTCTGCCTGCTGGGGAGCCTGGGGACTTTCCACACCCTAACTGACACAC
ATTCCACAGGGTCGACCACTGTGCTGGCGAATTCATGTATCTTGTACATTTAACAGTGGAAGTCGAAATC
TTCAGTAATATTTAATTTTCAAAATCTTCTGGTCACAATCCCCACCAAACTCAACAGGCCGGATGTTAAT
GTTAACCATACAGAAACACAGCATTGCAACCGATCCCAACCTGTGTAGAAAGGGGTTTGAGTTTCCCTTA
CTTTTCTACAGACTTTTCACTACCACAGTCAGTTTTGCATGGATTTGCACAGCAGAATATCACACAGCTG
GATGCAAACCTGCAAAACTAACCATAGAACAGTGTTCAGTAACAGGACAGTTTGATTGGGCGACAGGCCG
AAGCTGGAGTTCTACAGCTAGCAGTACTTTAAGTGCTCATAATGCAGTAGATAACTAAACACTACCTGCA
CTATAAGCACTTTAGTGCTACAGAAGCTGTCACATCAGATAGACCAGGCAGATTCTACATCGACA
