>Addgene plasmid #64094 | MLS-mir-17-92-Mut92 | addgene partial sequence | sequence record 115916 | pLXSN5 5'-CCCTTGAACCTCCTCGTTCGACC-3'
CCCTCACTCCTTCTCTAGGCGCCGGAATTAGATCTCTCGAGTTGAGGTGTTAATTCTAATTATCTATTTC
AAATTTAGCAGGAAAAAAGAGAACATCACCTTGTAAAACTGAAGATTGTGACCAGTCAGAATAATGTCAA
AGTGCTTACAGTGCAGGTAGTGATATGTGCATCTACTGCAGTGAAGGCACTTGTAGCATTATGGTGACAG
CTGCCTCGGGAAGCCAAGTTGGGCTTTAAAGTGCAGGGCCTGCTGATGTTGAGTGCTTTTTGTTCTAAGG
TGCATCTAGTGCAGATAGTGAAGTAGATTAGCATCTACTGCCCTAAGTGCTCCTTCTGGCATAAGAAGTT
ATGTATTCATCCAATAATTCAAGCCAAGCAAGTATATAGGTGTTTTAATAGTTTTTGTTTGCAGTCCTCT
GTTAGTTTTGCATAGTTGCACTACAAGAAGAATGTAGTTGTGCAAATCTATGCAAAACTGATGGTGGCCT
GCTATTTCCTTCAAATGAATGATTTTTACTAATTTTGTGTACTTTTATTGTGTCGATGTAGAATCTGCCT
GGTCTATCTGATGTGACAGCTTCTGTAGCACTAAAGTGCTTATAGTGCAGGTAGTGTTTAGTTATCTACT
GCATTATGAGCACTTAAAGTACTGCTAGCTGTAGAACTCCAGCTTCGGCCTGTCGCCCAATCAAACTGTC
CTGTTACTGAACACTGTTCTATGGTTAGTTTTGCAGGTTTGCATCCAGCTGTGTGATATTCTGCTGTGCA
AATCCATGCAAAACTGACTGTGGTAGTGAAAAGTCTGTAGAAAAGTAAGGGAAACTCAAACCCCTTTCTA
