[The description below was written by a language model from this plasmid's Addgene catalogue record.]
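Description:
MLS-mir-17-92-Mut92 is a mammalian expression plasmid of about 7.2 kb built on the pMSCV-SV40-GFP backbone, a murine stem cell virus (MSCV)-derived design. The record lists it only as a mammalian expression vector. The backbone name suggests an MSCV retroviral framework with a separate SV40 promoter-driven GFP marker for tracking cells that have taken up the construct, although no feature table is provided to confirm the LTRs, packaging signal or reporter cassette. The plasmid is propagated in E. coli under ampicillin selection; the origin of replication and copy number are not stated.

The payload is a roughly 950 bp human fragment of the mir-17-92 polycistronic microRNA cluster (host gene MIR17HG), cloned between XhoI and EcoRI sites, both of which are retained, and expressed from the MSCV promoter. In MSCV vectors this promoter activity normally resides in the 5′ LTR. The cluster is transcribed as a single primary transcript that is processed into several mature microRNAs. In this version the seed sequence of the miR-92 component has been mutated. Because the seed region governs microRNA target recognition, the change is expected to abolish miR-92 targeting while leaving the other members of the cluster intact; the exact nucleotide changes are not given.

The construct is meant for expressing a miR-92-deficient form of the oncogenic cluster. Compared with the wild-type cluster, it lets the contribution of this single component to overall mir-17-92 activity be separated out, in the context of the associated work on oncogene-dependent apoptosis.
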