Addgene plasmid #64094: MLS-mir-17-92-Mut92
Purpose: expresses a mutated version of mir-17-92 (mutation of miR-92 seed)
Depositing lab: Lin He. Depositing organization: University of California, Berkeley. Publication: A component of the mir-17-92 polycistronic oncomir promotes oncogene-dependent apoptosis. Olive V, Sabio E, Bennett MJ, De Jong CS, Biton A, McGann JC, Greaney SK, Sodir NM, Zhou AY, Balakrishnan A, Foth M, Luftig MA, Goga A, Speed TP, Xuan Z, Evan GI, Wan Y, Minella AC, He L. Elife. 2013 Oct 15;2:e00822. doi: 10.7554/eLife.00822. PubMed 24137534.
Backbone
  Vector backbone: pMSCV-SV40-GFP
  Backbone size w/o insert (bp): 6216
  Total vector size (bp): 7166
  Vector type: Mammalian Expression
Growth in bacteria
  Bacterial resistance: Ampicillin, 100 μg/mL
  Growth temperature: 37°C
  Growth strain: Top10
  Copy number: Unknown
Gene/Insert
  Gene/Insert name: miR-17-92
  Species: H. sapiens (human)
  Insert size (bp): 950
  Mutation: mutation of miR-92 seed sequence
  Entrez Gene: MIR17HG (a.k.a. C13orf25, FGLDS2, LINC00048, MIHG1, MIRH1, MIRHG1, NCRNA00048, miR-17-92)
  Promoter: MSCV
  Cloning method: Restriction Enzyme; 5′ cloning site Xho1 (not destroyed); 3′ cloning site EcoR1 (not destroyed)
  Sequencing primers: 5′ GCCCTCACTCCTTCTCTAGG
Terms and licenses: Academic/Nonprofit Terms; Industry Terms: Not Available to Industry
How to cite: MLS-mir-17-92-Mut92 was a gift from Lin He (Addgene plasmid # 64094 ; http://n2t.net/addgene:64094 ; RRID:Addgene_64094)
